>Addgene plasmid #22720 | pID3.01B | depositor full sequence | sequence record 10392 | Author sequence
AAATTGTAAACGTTAATATTTTGTTAAAATTCGCGTTAAATTTTTGTTAAATCAGCTCATTTTTTAACCA
ATAGGCCGAAATCGGCAAAATCCCTTATAAATCAAAAGAATAGACCGAGATAGGGT
[37 nt withheld, positions 127-163]
AAAGAACGTGGACTCCAACGTCAAAGG
[49 nt withheld, positions 191-239]
T
[91 nt withheld, positions 241-331]
G
[124 nt withheld, positions 333-456]
CCCATTCGCCATTCAGGCTGCGCAACTGTTGGGAAGGGCGATCGGTGCGGGCCTCTTCGCTATTACGCCA
GCTGGCGAAAGGGGGATGTGCTGCAAGGCGATTAAGTTGGGTAACGCCAGGGTTTTCCCAGTCACGACGT
TGTAAAACGACGGCCAGTGAGCGCGCGTAATACGACTCACTATAGGGCGAATTGGGTACCGGGCCCCCCC
TCGAGGTCGACGGTATCGATAAGCTTCAGTAAAAGAAGTAGAATTTTATAGTTTTTTTTCTGTTTGAAAA
ATTCTCCCCATCAATGTTCTTTCAAATAAATACATCACTAATGCAAAGTATTCTATAACCTCATATCTAA
ATTCTTCAAAATCTTAACATATCTTATCATTGCTTTAAGTCAAACGTAACATTAAAAAAAATGTTTTGGA
AAATGTGTCAAGTCTCTCAAAATTCAGTTTTTTAAACCACTCCTATAGTCCTATAGTCCTATAGTTACCC
ATGAAATCCTTATATATTACTGTAAAATGTTTCAAAAACCATTGGCAAATTGCCAGAACTGAAAATTTCC
GGCAAATTGGGGAACCGGCAAATTGCCAATTTGCTGAATTTGCCGGAAAAACGGTAATTGCCGAAAGTTT
TTGACACGAAAATGGCAAATTGTGGTTTTAAAATTTTTTTTTTTGGAAATTTCAGAATTTCAATTTTAAT
CGGCAAAACTGTAGGCATCCTAAGAATGTTCCTACATCTATTTTGAAAAGTAAGCGAATTCTATGAAAAT
GTCTAAAGAAAATGGGGAAACAATTTCAAAAAGGCACAGTTTCAAGTGTTTCCGAATTATACTAAATCCC
TCTAAAAACTTCCGGCAAATTGATATCCGTAAAAGAGCAAATCCGCATTTTTGCCGAAAATTAAAATTTC
CGACAAATCGGCAAACCGGCAATTTGGCGAAATTTGCCGGAAGGCAATTGCCGCCCACCCCTGTTCCAGA
GGTTCAAACTGGTAGCAAAGCTCAAAATTTCTCAAATTCTCCAATTTTTTTTTGAATTTTGGCAGTGTAC
CAAAATGACATTCAGTCATATTGGTTTATTATAGATTTATTTAGATAAAATCCTAAATGATTCTACCTTT
AAAGATGCCCACTTTAAAAGTAATGACTCAAACTTCAAATTGCTCTAAGATTCTATTGAATTACCATCTT
TTCCTCTCATTTTCTCTCACTGTCTATTTCATCACAAATTCATCCCTCTCTCCCTCTCTTTCTCTCTCCC
TCTCTCTCTTTCTCTTTGCTCATCATCTGTCATTTTGTCCGTTCCTCTCTCTGCGCCCTCAGCGTTCCCC
ACACTCTCTCGCTTCTCTTTTCCTAGACGTCTTCTTTTTTCATCTTCTTCAGCCCTTTTTCGCCATTTTC
CATCTCTGTCAATCATTACGGACGACCCCCATTAATTTTTGGATGTGCTCTGCGAGCAAGAGCACACGGA
ACTCATTTATTTTTTGTTGGAATTTCTTTTTCATTTTAGTTAGTTAAAAGGTTATTCAGTGCAAAAATTG
ATTTTTTGCTCTTTTGGTACATTAGAGGGGTTTGAAAGTTTTCCATAAAAAGGGTTTCCGGAGTAAAAAA
TCTAAAAATTTTTACAAACATTTCCAAAAATTTTGGGAACATATCTTTTCAAAAACTCAAAAAAAAACGC
AAACATCATAAATTTAATCAATTAATTGGATGCGTTCAAATATTTTAAAAATATTTTTGAATTGCATATT
TCTTTACTCATAAAAAAATTATTAATGTTTAAGTAAAAAAAATATTTCAGGATTTTAAACAAAAACTGTA
AATCCCATAAAACAGTGTTATTTTTTAGTTATTTTTAGTAATTATTTGTGAATTAAAAACACATTTTTTT
TCAAAATATTCCTTGAATAAATAAAATTGAAAGTGAATTCAAAATATTTCACCAATTTTACAAAATTTGA
AAATTTGAAAAAATATTTTCTACCAAATTGTGCTCAAAAAATATTATTAAGTTCCCAGGAAATTTATGAT
GAAAACTTGGAATATTTTTGGTAAAATTTTCTCAAAAAATTGAAAGTTGTCAAAAACACACTAACACTAT
ACCTCGCGGCATAGAAAAAACTGGTGGCCGAATTTTTTAAACCAATTTAAATTAAATATATTTTTGCACT
TTGTACAAAAAAATTTGAAGTTCCCAGGAAATTCATACGGAAATATTTTCCAGAACTTTTATAATTTTTA
TTTTAATTCTCAAAATTTACAATAAAAACTTGGAAACCTGAAATTTGCTTAAAGAATAACCCTATCCCCC
ACGGCCTAGAAAATACTGGTGGCCGAATTTTTTCCGCAGCCACACCACCTCTAATCTCCAGAGCACTCTC
CAAAATTCCCATAATCCCCAAAATTTTCAGCTACAACAGCATATATGAAGGCAGAGCAACAACAACAATC
GATCGCACCCGGCTCGGCAACCTTCCCGTCTCAGGTGAGGAAGACGCAGAGAAATGAGAGAGAGAGCGTG
TTTATGCACGCAGTATACTAACTCCTGATATCCAATTTCATATATCGATATGCTTGCTTTCTTTTCTTCT
ACGTTGAAATTGTTTGAACTTTTCTCAAAAAACGCGGATTTTAGAGAGACTTAGAGTTGCTCCAAATAAA
TTTAATTTGCAATTTTGCACTTACTATTAGAATCTACTTTTATAGCGCTAAAATGACCGAATAACACAGT
AGATTTTAAAAGAAAATTTTAAAAATTATTTTTTTGTGCAGTCAAATTTCGCTAGTTTTTGCCACTCATT
TTTGAACATTTGTATATGTGCCTTTCGGTGGTTCAATCAGGGGTGGCACGTGGTGTCAGAGTGTTCCATT
TCGGTTTGATCTACGTTGATCTACAAAAAATGCGGGAGAAGAGACGCAGAGTTCTCAACTGATTTCACAT
GGTTATGAACCAGGGGTGTTCGGCAAATTTGCCGTTTGCCGAGCTGGGCAAATTTTGAGATTTGCCGCAC
ACCCCTTTTATGAACGTGCTGACGTCACATCTTTTTGGACAAAGAATTCCCGCATTTTTTGTATATCAAA
CCGTGATGGGACAGCCTGGCACCACGTGGGGTTGGCGGCAAATGATTTTTTCCGACAAATCGGCAAATTG
GCAAATTGCCGGAATTTAAAGTTTCTGGCAAATTGTTGATTTGCCGAAAAAAAATTTCAAAAAGGCACAG
TTTTAAGTGTTTCCGTCTTATAAAATATTTCTCTAAAAATTTCCGGAAAACGGAAAATTGCCGGAAATAC
AAAGTTTCGTCAAATCGGCAAACCTGCAATTTGCCGAACGGCAACTGCCGCCAACACCTGGTTCCCAAAA
AAGCGTGCACTGTTTGAATATTAAAAAAAAAATTCACACAAAAATAATAAATTGAAATAGGCTAAATTCA
CATCTATGTACAAAAATTGCATGCCAGCACCGGTCAATTTTCTCAATTACTTTTTGTCTATTTTTGCCGA
ACATAATTTGCTGTTTCCTTGGCAGAATACAGAAAACTCTTTTTTTTTTCAGATGCCCCGACCCCCACCG
GTAACCGAACAGGCTATAACCACCGAGGCGGAGCTTCTCGCGAAAAATCAAATTACACCAAATGATGTGC
TAGCTCTTCCAGGAATCACTCAAGGTAAGTGAATATTTGCTCTATTGATAAACGCGCCGTGTACTCCACG
TGGACAAACATATCAAATTTTCAGGATTCCTATGCTCCCCATCGGCAAACGTCTATAACATTGAGTTCAC
CAAATTCCAAATCCGTGACCTCGACACGGAACACGTGCTCTTCGAAATTGCAAAACCGGAAAATGAGACG
GAAGAGAATCTGCAGGCGCAAGCCGAATCGGCAAGATATGTCCGATATCGATTTGCGCCGAATTTTCTGA
AATTAAAGACGGTCGGCGCGACGGTCGAGTTCAAGGTCGGCGATGTGCCGATCACACATTTTCGAATGAT
TGAACGGCACTTTTTCAAGGATCGTTTATTGAAATGCTTTGATTTTGAATTTGGATTCTGTATGCCAAAT
TCGAGAAACAACTGTGAACATATCTATGAATTTCCACAACTTTCACAACAACTCAGTGAGTTTGAAGCGG
GAAAAATTATTTGAGCTCATTTTGTCAATAGAGCGAATTTTCTAGGTTTTTAAAAATAAAATAAATATTG
ACAAAAAGCTGCCCTACAGTAGTTCAAAATGTGAAAACTTGGAGGAAATTCGAGTTTTCTCTGAGAAGTT
TTTGGCGGGTAATTCAAATTTTCTGAGAAAAAAATTAGCCGCGAGAATTCAAATTTTCTGAGAAAATTAT
TTGACGGGAAATTCAAAATTTCTGGAAATGTATTGAACATTTGAGAAATTTTGTTAAAAACTACATTAAA
CCGATAAAAAAGTTCGCAAATTTTTTTTAAGTGCTCATGGTGCATCGAAGAGAAGAATTCTTGCCAAAAC
TAGCCCATGAAATTAAAAATTATCGCGGAAAAAAACTGACTAATTGGAAAGTAAAATGAAATTTGCAAAA
AAAAAATATGTTTTTTTGTTGTAAAATTAAAAAAAAAACTGTATATTTTCAGTGGACGACATGATCAATA
ATCCAAACGAGACCCGCTCCGATAGCTTCTATTTTGTGGAGAATAAGCTCGTAATGCACAATAAGGCCGA
CTACTCGTATGATGCATAATTTCCCGCCGATGGAATAAAACTAATAATTTTTCTCGCAATTTATAGAAAT
CATGTGATTTTCCTACCGCTAAATTTAAAATTTCCTAATTTTTCACTATATTTCTCACAAAATGCATTCC
GAAAACTCTCATTTTTCAGCTTTTCAATACAAATCCCAATAAATGATTTTTCAAATATAATGTTCTCAAT
TGATATGTTTTATTTGAATGTTGGAAAAAACCATAAAATTAAAAAAAACTTGAATTATTCAAAAATAATT
CGGCCCTTTTACAAAAAATTATCATAAAAATTAAATTTGGAAAATCTGTGATTTGTCGCTTTGCCGGAAG
TTTCCAATTCCGGCAACTAACCGATTTGCCGATTAGCTAGAAATTTCAATTCCGACAATGTGCCGCTTTG
CCGATTTGCCGGAAATTTCCAATTCCGGCAATTAACGGACTTGCCGATTAGCTAGAAATTTAACTTTAGA
TAAAACTTCTCAACAAAATCAAATTGGAAAGTCAGCGATTTGCCGCTTTGCCGGAAGTTTTCAGTTCCGG
CATCTAACCGATTTGCCGATTTGCCAAAAATGTCAATTCCGAAAAACTGCCGATTTGCCGCTTTGTCGGA
AATTTCAATTCCGACAAATTGCCGATTTGCCGATTTGCCGAACATTCCAATTCCGACCATTTGTCGATTT
GCCGGAAGTTACCAATTCCGGCAACTAACGGATTTGCCGATTTGCCGGAAAAAAATTGTTTGTCGCCAAC
CCTGATTTAAATGACTAATCATGTTGCAAAAGATAACTGCTTGCATCAAAAATCCGATCATTGGCATTCC
CAACATCTTCTTCATCCAAAACACCACCCTTTTCTTCCACTAATCATGAATTCCCGACCAATTGTTATCA
GTAGGAGAAGCCTCCTTTTATCTCATTATCAGCAATTGCCTTCTTCTTCTTCTTCTTTGAATACCATTTG
AATGGAGATATCATTTACATAAATCTGCCGCCGAGATTGTGAAGCAGGAGGAAAAGCTGAAGATACTGAT
ATTATATGTATATTTCATTATTCTTTTTCCACAAAATTTTCCGACATTTAATTCCACTTCACTTTCATCG
TCTCTTTTTCCCCCATTGTCGCCCCCACTCATTTGTCTTCTTCTTCAAATACGGGTCAATCACTTTCCGT
TTTTTATTCATTTTTTGTTATGTTCGGCTTAACAAATTTGAAGTATTGTTAAAATTCTCTAGAGCGGCCG
CCACCGCGGTGGCGGCCGCGCGGAAGATCTGGAAGTAAAATATTGTAATATTTTCCCTAAATTTCACTTA
AAAATAAGGATTTTTGCAACGTAAAACCTCAAAAATTCGCTGAAATTGACGATTTTTGTTCAAAATTTTG
AAAAACAGGGTTAATTTTAGCTGAAAATCTTCAATTTTGCCAGAAATTGGCTTTTTTTCCGTCGCCACAC
GGAGAACTTGCCAAAAATGAAGACTTTTAGCCAATTTAGCCCTGAAAATTCGAGTTTTGGGCGATTTTTG
GTCTGAGAAGCCGTTTTCGCAGTATATTATATTTTCTCGTTAAATTTCATTTTAAAATAAACATTTTGAA
CGTATAACCCCAAAAATTCGCTGCGCAATGGATGATTTTTGTCCAAAGTTTTGATAATTTTAGCTAAAAA
CCTCGAATTTTGGCAATTTTTCGTGCCGCATCGGCCGAAAGTTGACTTTTTTTGGAATTATCATAATTTA
ATGCACATTTTGGTAGTTTATCTCACATAATCTGTCTGCAGGCGGGAAAAATTTGAGATAAACTACTAAA
AGATGCAAAACAAGGATGATAATTCCAGAAAATCAACTTCGGACCGTCTCGACACGGAAAATTGAGCGAA
ATTGGAGTTTTAAAATGATTTAGCCCTGAAAATTCGAGAAATTTAGGCGGTTTTGGGTCTGAAAAGGCGT
TTTCGCAGTATTTTCTCGCTAAATTTCATTTATTATCACATAATATCAGTACTTAGGCGAATATCTTGTA
GAAATGTTGGTTTTGTTCGATAATTCTCTACTTTTAGAGTCGATTCACGAGAAAATGTTGCACCATCTTA
CTTTTTTCCCTTGTAAAACATAGATTCTTCTGTACAATGAAAGAGAACACAATTTCTTCGTGAAGCAACT
CAAAAAGTAGAGAAAATTCGAACAAAACCCAACATTTCTACAAGATATTCGTCTAAATAGTGATATAATG
TGTTAATAAGCATATTTTAAATGAAATTTAGCGAAAAAACTGCGAAAATTTGTCAAAAAAGCGAATTTCC
ATCCGATCAGCAGATCTCTAAAAGTTACATAAAATTGAAAGTTTTGTGGGGAAATTGTTTTAAAACACGC
CTATGGTAATACGAGAACATAAAATTCTGAGAATGCGTATTACACAACATATTCGACGCGCAAAATATAA
CTATATCTCGTAGCGAAAACTACAGTAATCCTTAAATGACTACTGTANGCGATTGTGTCGATTTACGGGC
TCGATTCTCGGAAAAAAAAATCATTTTTCAAATTTTGACAGCGATATTCAATTTTTCTTCGTTTTTTCGT
ATNTTCTCAGTCATTTTTGTGCTTATTTTTAATATTTTATTCATTAATAAATTNAATTTAATTGAAAAAC
GTCCAGACGTATTTTTACATTTCCCGTCTATTTCCGTAATAGGCGGTTAATAACGTAGAAATACGTCTGT
ATGAGTTTACTCATCAAAATGACACGAATATTGGACGTTTTTAAATCAAATTAATTTATTAATAGGTAAA
ATATTAAAAAATAAACACAAAAATGACAAAGGAATAGGAAAACACGAAGAGAAATTGAGTATCGCTGTNC
AAAATTCGAAAAACGTGGATTTTTCCAAGAATCGAGCCCGTAAATCGACACATTCGCTACAGTAGTCATT
TAAGGATTATTGTAGTTTTCGCTACGAGATACTTTGCGCGCCAAAAACGTGGTGAAATACGCATTCTCAG
AATTTTATGTTCCCGTAATACCACAATGACCGAATATCATAATAAAAAAATTCAAAAACAATTTCTAGAT
TTTATATGATTTTCTGAAAATTGAAAAAATCTCAGTTTTCACCTAATTATATTTGAACTACAGCCAATTG
AACTCGTTCGTTGGAGCGCGCTTGCATTATTTTCATTAATTAATTTTATTAATCCTCATTATTTCACTGA
TTTTCTTCATTTTTGAGGTTTTTTTTATCGGGAAATGAAAGAAATATACAAGAAAAATGCAAAATGTTTA
TTAAAAACTGAAATTAGTATTTCTCGGAGTTTTAGGCATTTTCAGTTACTTTTTAATAAAGATTTTGCAT
TTTTCTTGTATATTTCTTTCATTTTCCGATTAAAAAACCCCAAAAATGAAGAAAATCAGTGAAATAATGA
AAATTAATTCAAATAACTAATGAAAATAATGCAAGCGCGCTCCAACCAACGAGTTCAATTGGCGGTAATT
CAAATATAATTAGGTGAAAACTGAGATTTTTTCAATTTTCAAAAAATCATATAACATCTAGACAATTTTT
TTGAATTTTTTTATCATGATATTCGGTCATTGTGTCCCCATAGGCATGTTTTAAAGCAATTTCCACCTTT
AAATAAAATCGAGAAAAAATGGCGTCAAAAGACATATGTAAAAGCTGTTTCTCTTTGTATATTCACACAG
AATATAGCCCGATTTTGGAGGTGAAAAACCGGTTTTTTTGTATTCTTTACGCCACATAAAGTGATATGGA
AGAGAAAATCGACATATTTATGTACTTGGAGTACGAGTACATTGGAGAAAAAGGGTGAACTACTGGAAAA
TCTGGGAAATTTCAGAAAAAAATTCCGAAAAATCTTTTTTGCTGAAAAAAAAATTTGTTCGAAATTTGGG
AAATACTGGAAAATTTTCATCAAAATTAAAGCGATTTTTAACGTTTTTGCTTGGGAGATACTATTTGTAA
TTTTAATGTTTGGTGAGGACAACAGAAATGACCTTCAGCGTACGGAAAACGATTAAAAGACACATTTGAA
TCGAAAATAGCGTGAAAAACATGAAAATATCGGAAAAATAGCTTTAAAATTGGATTTGAAAGCAAAAAAT
GTATCAAAAATCGAGAAAAATGCTTGAAAAAGTTGAAAAACTCAAACAAAAAATCAAAAAAGGTTTTTTT
AAAAATCTGTGAGTATCGCAACGAAAGCACAACTTGAGGCATGCGCCTTTAAACCAACCGTAACCAAATT
CGGAGGCAAAAAAAGATTTCTCGCTGTTTTTTCAGTTTTAAAATCACTTTTCACGTTTCTTTTCGCAGTA
ATTCGTTTGCAAAACATCTGAAAAAATTTTATTTTATAAGAAATTATATAAAAATCGCTATAAATTGAGT
TTTTGCCCCCAAATTCAGCACGGAGCACTTCTCAATTAAATATAATTTTATTTTTTAACATTGAAAGCTT
TCATAAAATTGAGCTTTGTTTGTAAATAATCAGTGAAAAAACACAGAAATCTTCAAAAAATAAAGAAAAA
GTTTTTAAAAATCTGTGAGTCCCGCAACGAAAATAAAACTTTAGGCATGCGCCTTTAAACCAACCGTAAC
CAAATTCGGCGGCAAAAATGGATTTCTCGCCGTTTTTTCAGTTTTACAATCACTTTTTAGGTTTCTTTTT
GCAGTATTTCGTTTCCCAAACAATTAAAAATCAAATTTTCTTTTCCAGATGGCTCAAACAAAGCCGATTG
CCGAGCAAATGGGATCCCCCGGGCTGCAGGAATTCGATATCAAGCTTATCGATACCGTCGACCTCGAGGG
GGCGGTACCGGTAGAAAAAATGAGTAAAGGAGAAGAACTTTTCACTGGAGTTGTCCCAATTCTTGTTGAA
TTAGATGGTGATGTTAATGGGCACAAATTTTCTGTCAGTGGAGAGGGTGAAGGTGATGCAACATACGGAA
AACTTACCCTTAAATTTATTTGCACTACTGGAAAACTACCTGTTCCATGGGTAAGTTTAAACATATATAT
ACTAACTAACCCTGATTATTTAAATTTTCAGCCAACACTTGTCACTACTTTCTGTTATGGTGTTCAATGC
TTCTCGAGATACCCAGATCATATGAAACGGCATGACTTTTTCAAGAGTGCCATGCCCGAAGGTTATGTAC
AGGAAAGAACTATATTTTTCAAAGATGACGGGAACTACAAGACACGTAAGTTTAAACAGTTCGGTACTAA
CTAACCATACATATTTAAATTTTCAGGTGCTGAAGTCAAGTTTGAAGGTGATACCCTTGTTAATAGAATC
GAGTTAAAAGGTATTGATTTTAAAGAAGATGGAAACATTCTTGGACACAAATTGGAATACAACTATAACT
CACACAATGTATACATCATGGCAGACAAACAAAAGAATGGAATCAAAGTTGTAAGTTTAAACATGATTTT
ACTAACTAACTAATCTGATTTAAATTTTCAGAACTTCAAAATTAGACACAACATTGAAGATGGAAGCGTT
CAACTAGCAGACCATTATCAACAAAATACTCCAATTGGCGATGGCCCTGTCCTTTTACCAGACAACCATT
ACCTGTCCACACAATCTGCCCTTTCGAAAGATCCCAACGAAAAGAGAGACCACATGGTCCTTCTTGAGTT
TGTAACAGCTGCTGGGATTACACATGGCATGGATGAACTATACAAATGCCCGGGGGATCGGTGGAGCTCC
ACCGGTGGCGGCCGCTCTAGAACTAGATCAACAAGTTTGTACAAAAAAGCTGAACGAGAAACGTAAAATG
ATATAAATATCAATATATTAAATTAGATTTTGCATAAAAAACAGACTACATAATACTGTAAAACACAACA
TATCCAGTCACTATGGCGGCCGCATTAGGCACCCCAGGCTTTACACTTTATGCTTCCGGCTCGTATAATG
TGTGGATTTTGAGTTAGGATCCGGCGAGATTTTCAGGAGCTAAGGAAGCTAAAATGGAGAAAAAAATCAC
TGGATATACCACCGTTGATATATCCCAATGGCATCGTAAAGAACATTTTGAGGCATTTCAGTCAGTTGCT
CAATGTACCTATAACCAGACCGTTCAGCTGGATATTACGGCCTTTTTAAAGACCGTAAAGAAAAATAAGC
ACAAGTTTTATCCGGCCTTTATTCACATTCTTGCCCGCCTGATGAATGCTCATCCGGAATTCCGTATGGC
AATGAAAGACGGTGAGCTGGTGATATGGGATAGTGTTCACCCTTGTTACACCGTTTTCCATGAGCAAACT
GAAACGTTTTCATCGCTCTGGAGTGAATACCACGACGATTTCCGGCAGTTTCTACACATATATTCGCAAG
ATGTGGCGTGTTACGGTGAAAACCTGGCCTATTTCCCTAAAGGGTTTATTGAGAATATGTTTTTCGTCTC
AGCCAATCCCTGGGTGAGTTTCACCAGTTTTGATTTAAACGTGGCCAATATGGACAACTTCTTCGCCCCC
GTTTTCACCATGGGCAAATATTATACGCAAGGCGACAAGGTGCTGATGCCGCTGGCGATTCAGGTTCATC
ATGCCGTCTGTGATGGCTTCCATGTCGGCAGAATGCTTAATGAATTACAACAGTACTGCGATGAGTGGCA
GGGCGGGGCGTAAAGATCTGGATCCGGCTTACTAAAAGCCAGATAACAGTATGCGTATTTGCGCGCTGAT
TTTTGCGGTATAAGAATATATACTGATATGTATACCCGAAGTATGTCAAAAAGAGGTGTGCTATGAAGCA
GCGTATTACAGTGACAGTTGACAGCGACAGCTATCAGTTGCTCAAGGCATATATGATGTCAATATCTCCG
GTCTGGTAAGCACAACCATGCAGAATGAAGCCCGTCGTCTGCGTGCCGAACGCTGGAAAGCGGAAAATCA
GGAAGGGATGGCTGAGGTCGCCCGGTTTATTGAAATGAACGGCTCTTTTGCTGACGAGAACAGGGACTGG
TGAAATGCAGTTTAAGGTTTACACCTATAAAAGAGAGAGCCGTTATCGTCTGTTTGTGGATGTACAGAGT
GATATTATTGACACGCCCGGGCGACGGATGGTGATCCCCCTGGCCAGTGCACGTCTGCTGTCAGATAAAG
TCTCCCGTGAACTTTACCCGGTGGTGCATATCGGGGATGAAAGCTGGCGCATGATGACCACCGATATGGC
CAGTGTGCCGGTCTCCGTTATCGGGGAAGAAGTGGCTGATCTCAGCCACCGCGAAAATGACATCAAAAAC
GCCATTAACCTGATGTTCTGGGGAATATAAATGTCAGGCTCCCTTATACACAGCCAGTCTGCAGGTCGAC
CATAGTGACTGGATATGTTGTGTTTTACAGTATTATGTAGTCTGTTTTTTATGCAAAATCTAATTTAATA
TATTGATATTTATATCATTTTACGTTTCTCGTTCAGCTTTCTTGTACAAAGTGGTTGATCTAGTGGATCC
TAATTTTGCCGTATTTTCCATATTTTGTTTTGTATATTTATCCACTCACCCCCTCTCTTTGTCCTGTGAA
TGAACTTGTGCCAAAAAAGCCAAAAATAATTTACTTTTTTTAAAGACATATTAAAACTTGAAAACTTGGA
ACAATACGGTGCGAAAGCGAAACAGAGACAGAAAAATGAACAAAGAGATCCGTGAAAAGTGAACGATGAT
TTAGGCTTCTTGTTGGGCGGCGTGGATGAGAGTGATGTTGTCTCCTTTGAGAAGAATTCTGCCGATCTTG
TTGCGTCCCTTCGTCTTCATGTTCACCTCCTCGGCTTCGTCGAACACGACATTCATGAACTCGTCGAATC
CGATGATGTAGCCCTCGAGACGGTGGGTGACATCCTCGTACAACCAGATTTGGACCCGAGTGCGGTTTTG
GAGATATCTGAAATTTGGGAAATTGTTTTCTACTGATTAGTGAAAAAATATTACCTGAAGATGAGGTTCA
CAGGCTGAACCATCACTTTGTTGAGCTTTCTCGTCGACATTTTTGCGGGATGATCTGTAAAAATCAATAT
ATTTTTTGAAAGACACAAATTTTTAAGATAAATATCAAGAAAACTCGATTTTAGCAGCTATTTAAGCTCA
AAAACTACAATTTATGGCTTTAAAACATAATTTTTCACATTTTACATAAATTTCAACGAAAAAAAATGCC
AAAAAACTTCAAATTTGAGCAGAAATCGGCTATTTTCTCGACAAAAATAATTTCGAAAATTCGTTCAAAA
AAGATGAGTACGCAAGCACCGTGACGCACAGTTGCGGACTTTGTAAACCGTACCCCTGCATAAAAAGGCG
GAATTTTGAATTTAATAAAATGCAGTTTAGAACAAAGAAAAGCACGGAGAGAATTGTGATAACTAATTAT
TTGTATTTAATTTTAAATACTACATAAAACTGAAGATTGGAACGAGTTAAAGCTGGTATTTGCGGTTTAT
AGCCCCAAAAGTTAAGGCTTGTTAGGCAATTATCGATAAAAACAACGAGAAATTCGTGAAATCGGCAAAA
ATTTATAGAAAACGTTTGAATTAAATTAAATTTACGCTTTTGCCGCCAACACCTATCGAGACCCTAGTTA
TAGGGGCGGAGCGTCATGGGAGCGCGCTTGCAACTCGATTTCAAAAAGTTTCGCTGTTTGTACAACATTC
TCAGTTGTTCTTAATCAGTTAAATAAGTTTCAAAATTTTNNCAAAATCATAAAACACAGTTAATGCTAAA
TTAAAGTCTAAAAANATCAGGTGATAAGGGGTTTGGACGACCAAAAAGCGACCTTCGCTCGAAAATTGAT
AAACTAACTACACTTTTTCCGGAAAAATGATGGAAAAATCCTGATTTTCTTCGTTGAATCAATTTTTGTT
TCATTTTTAACACTTTCACATGANNAATATTTCAGTTAAAATGCTCAAGCTAATTGGGTTTCTTATAATT
TTGGGTCTCGCAACGGCCGACAAGTGCTCAGATTGTTTGGCTCAGGGGAAACAGTGAGTTGGAAGCTTAC
AATTCTGAGAATTCGTATTGCGCAGCTTATTTGACGCGCAAAATATGAAATATCACGTAGCGAAAACTAC
AGTAATTCTTTAAATAAGACTACTGTAGTGCCTATGTCGATTTACTGCCTCAACTTTCTTAATCAAGCTC
GTAAATCGACACCAGCTCTACAGTAGTCATAGTTTTCGCTACGAGATATTTTGCGCGTCAAATATGGTGT
GCAATACGCATTTTCAGAATTTTATGTTCTCGTAATATACCTTTTTTCAGCTGGTGTGTTACTGTAAATG
CATGTGGATTTACGCCATGTGTCACTACAATTACAGTGAGTTTTTTTGAAGAAAAAAAAATTACCCATTT
GATCGCCAATTCCATTTTTCAAAAATCAATAAAAAAAAAAAATTTCGGCGATCAGAAACGTTACAGAAAG
CCCTAAACTGCCCGGAACTACCAGATAAAGCCCACGCTTACGATGATTCATTTATGAGGAATAAGGTATT
GATCACACATTCTGCTGCCTACAATATGGACCCACAAAAGTGTTTTACGTAGGTTCACCTTCTAGATAAA
CCTTAAAAATCGATACTTTCAGTAGTAAAATGCCTTCGATGAAAGTTTCCAAAACAGTTAATGTCAATTG
TGATAGATATGGGCCAAGTGAGTTGTTTTATTAGCCCACGGATTTCTGGCTTCCCTCATAAATTGAAAAG
GAAGAGATTGCCGAACTAGACCATTTTGGCTCGGCGCGTTGCGTGTCACGTCGCGGCTCGATTGTAAAAC
TAAATGTATTGGTCCGTGTGGAGTACACGACTTTCCCTTTCCGGCAGGCGATTGTCAATGGAGCGCGAAA
AATTCAATGAGGAAGGCCAGAACCCCGTGTCTGTAGTTTTCTCAAAAAGTGGCAAAAACTCAATAATTGC
CAATTTTTGACTGCCAATAAAAATTTCACTAAATTTATTAAATTTATTTTAAGTTTTATTGAAATTTTTT
TAAAATTTCCCCACTGGCGCTAAAAAATCCAATTTTCAGAAGCAATGTGCTTCAGCTTCACGGCCATAGA
TACTGTCCAAAAAGTGATTGCAATGACGTTTAGAGGGACAGAAGGAGCAGCTCAATTGTCTGAAGAAATT
TTGGATTTCTTCCAGTAAGTTCGGGAAATGGCAATTTAAAGTTTAATTGGATTTTTGTATTTTTTCTTCT
CACGACTACAGTTTTGCACATTTTTATGTTATAAAAAACCAAAAAAAAATTTTTTTGCCTTTTTTCTCAG
CTTACCACAAAACAATTTCGACCAAAAATAAATTGAAAAAATTAAAAAATTTTTTGCACGGTTTTCGGAC
TCAAAAAAAGCTGAATGTTCCTGGAACTATTTGTAAAATTCAAAATTCAAAATTTTCACGAATTCTCTAA
AAGGTTCCAGCAAATTCCACAACTTTCTTGAATTTTTCAAAAAAGTTCTTGAGCATTCAACAATTATTTT
TGGAATTTTCCAAAGGTTACAGGACGTTCCAATTTTTCAAAAAAATTTCTCGCAAAAAATGTTTTCTCAG
AAAATTTGAATTTCCCTCCACATAAAAGATTGTTCTCAAAAAATTTGCAAACACACATTTTCAGCGGAAA
AAAGGCGTTCTTCGACTCTGGAAGTGTATTCGAATATGGTACCCAGCTTTTGTTCCCTTTAGTGAGGGTT
AATTCCGAGCTTGGCGTAATCATGGTCATAGCTGTTTCCTGTGTGAAATTGTTATCCGCTCACAATTCCA
CACAACATAGGAGCCGGAAGCATAAAGTGTAAAGCCTGGGGTGCCTAATGAGTGAGGTAACTCACATTAA
TTGCGTTGCGCTCACTGCCCGCTTTCCAGTCGGGAAACCTGTCGTGCCAGCTGCATTAATGAATCGGCCA
ACGCGCGGGGAGAGGCGGTTTGCGTATTGGGCGCTCTTCCGCTTCCTCGCTCACTGACTCGCTGCGCTCG
GTCGTTCGGCTGCGGCGAGCGGTATCAGCTCACTCAAAGGCGGTAATACGGTTATCCACAGAATCAGGGG
ATAACGCAGGAAAGAACATGTGAGCAAAAGGCCAGCAAAAGGCCAGGAACCGTAAAAAGGCCGCGTTGCT
GGCGTTTTTCCATAGGCTCGGCCCCCCTGACGAGCATCACAAAAATCGACGCTCAAGTCAGAGGTGGCGA
AACCCGACAGGACTATAAAGATACCAGGCGTTCCCCCCTGGAAGCTCCCTCGTGCGCTCTCCTGTTCCGA
CCCTGCCGCTTACCGGATACCTGTCCGCCTTTCTCCCTTCGGGAAGCGTGGCGCTTTCTCAATGCTCACG
CTGTAGGTATCTCAGTTCGGTGTAGGTCGTTCGCTCCAAGCTGGGCTGTGTGCACGAACCCCCCGTTCAG
CCCGACCGCTGCGCCTTATCCGGTAACTATCGTCTTGAGTCCAACCCGGTAAGACACGACTTATCGCCAC
TGGCAGCAGCCACTGGTAACAGGATTAGCAGAGCGAGGTATGTAGGCGGTGCTACAGAGTTCTTGAAGTG
GTGGCCTAACTACGGCTACACTAGAAGGACAGTATTTGGTATCTGCGCTCTGCTGAAGCCAGTTACCTTC
GGAAAAAGAGTTGGTAGCTCTTGATCCGGCAAACAAACCACCGCTGGTAGCGGTGGTTTTTTTGTTTGCA
AGCAGCAGATTACGCGCAGAAAAAAAGGATCTCAAGAAGATCCTTTGATCTTTTCTACGGGGTCTGACGC
TCAGTGGAACGAAAACTCACGTTAAGGGATTTTGGTCATGAGATTATCAAAAAGGATCTTCACCTAGATC
CTTTTAAATTAAAAATGAAGTTTTAAATCAATCTAAAGTATATATGAGTAAACTTGGTCTGACAGTTACC
AATGCTTAATCAGTGAGGCACCTATCTCAGCGATCTGTCTATTTCGTTCATCCATAGTTGCCTGACTGCC
CGTCGTGTAGATAACTACGATACGGGAGGGCTTACCATCTGGCCCCAGTGCTGCAATGATACCGCGAGAC
CCACGCTCACCGGCTCCAGATTTATCAGCAATAAACCAGCCAGCCGGAAGGGCCGAGCGCAGAAGTGGTC
CTGCAACTTTATCCGCCTCCATCCAGTCTATTAATTGTTGCCGGGAAGCTAGAGTAAGTAGTTCGCCAGT
TAATAGTTTGCGCAACGTTGTTGCCATTGCTACAGGCATCGTGGTGTCACGCTCGTCGTTTGGTATGGCT
TCATTCAGCTCCGGTTCCCAACGATCAAGGCGAGTTACATGATCCCCCATGTTGTGAAAAAAAGCGGTTA
GCTCCTTCGGTCCTCCGATCGTTGTCAGAAGTAAGTTGGCCGCAGTGTTATCACTCATGCTTATGGCAGC
ACTGCATAATTCTCTTACTGTCATGCCATCCGTAAGATGCTTTTCTGTGACTGGTGAGTACTCAACCAAG
TCATTCTGAGAATAGTGTATGCGGCGACCGAGTTGCTCTTGCCCGGCGTCAATACGGGATAATACCGCGC
CACATAGCAGAACTTTAAAAGTGCTCATCATTGGAAAACGTTCTTCGGGGCGAAAACTCTCAAGGATCTT
ACCGCTGTTGAGATCCAGTTCGATGTAACCCACTCGTGCACCCAACTGATCTTCAGCATCTTTTACTTTC
ACCAGCGTTTCTGGGTGAGCAAAAACAGGAAGGCAAAATGCCGCAAAAAAGGGAATAAGGGCGACACGGA
AATGTTGAATACTCATACTCTTCCTTTTTCAATATTATTGAAGCATTTATCAGGGTTATTGTCTCATGAG
CGGATACATATTTGAATGTATTTAGAAAAATAAACAAATAGGGGTTCCGCGCACATTTCCCCGAAAAGTG
CCACCTG
Features (pLannotate 1.2.2; 29 found; start..end, strand, type, name):
      1..456     -  rep_origin     f1 ori (sequence partly withheld): f1 bacteriophage origin of replication; arrow indicates direction of (+) strand synthesis
    461..616     -  CDS            lacZα (fragment): LacZα fragment of β-galactosidase; lacZ fragment
    624..642     +  promoter       T7 promoter: promoter for bacteriophage T7 RNA polymerase
    651..692     -  misc_feature   MCS (fragment): pBluescript multiple cloning site
   2881..2940    +  CDS            unc-119 (fragment): UN119_CAEEL - Experimental evidence at protein level: Swiss-Prot protein existence level 1. Myristoyl-binding protein that acts as a cargo adapter: specifically binds the myristoyl moiety of a subset of N-terminally myristoylated proteins and is required for their localization. Plays a key role in ciliary membrane localization of proteins. Required for the establishment or function of the nervous system. From Caenorhabditis elegans.
   3994..4185    +  CDS            unc-119 (fragment): UN119_CAEEL - Experimental evidence at protein level: Swiss-Prot protein existence level 1. Myristoyl-binding protein that acts as a cargo adapter: specifically binds the myristoyl moiety of a subset of N-terminally myristoylated proteins and is required for their localization. Plays a key role in ciliary membrane localization of proteins. Required for the establishment or function of the nervous system. From Caenorhabditis elegans.
   4190..4570    +  CDS            unc-119 (fragment): UN119_CAEEL - Experimental evidence at protein level: Swiss-Prot protein existence level 1. Myristoyl-binding protein that acts as a cargo adapter: specifically binds the myristoyl moiety of a subset of N-terminally myristoylated proteins and is required for their localization. Plays a key role in ciliary membrane localization of proteins. Required for the establishment or function of the nervous system. From Caenorhabditis elegans.
   5061..5162    +  CDS            unc-119 (fragment): UN119_CAEEL - Experimental evidence at protein level: Swiss-Prot protein existence level 1. Myristoyl-binding protein that acts as a cargo adapter: specifically binds the myristoyl moiety of a subset of N-terminally myristoylated proteins and is required for their localization. Plays a key role in ciliary membrane localization of proteins. Required for the establishment or function of the nervous system. From Caenorhabditis elegans.
   6394..6418    -  misc_feature   MCS (fragment): pBluescript multiple cloning site
   9918..9978    +  misc_feature   MCS (fragment): pBluescript multiple cloning site
   9999..10859   +  CDS            sg25: sg25 is a basic (constitutively fluorescent) green fluorescent protein published in 1997, derived from Aequorea victoria.
  10889..10912   +  misc_feature   MCS (fragment): pBluescript multiple cloning site
  10917..11041   +  protein_bind   attR1: mutant version of attR; recombination site for the Gateway® LR reaction LR Clonase™
  11066..11096   +  promoter       lac UV5 promoter: E. coli lac promoter with an "up" mutation
  11121..11149   +  promoter       cat promoter (fragment): promoter of the E. coli cat gene encoding chloramphenicol acetyltransferase
  11150..11809   +  CDS            CmR: chloramphenicol acetyltransferase; cat; confers resistance to chloramphenicol
  11988..12146   +  CDS            ccdA (fragment): CCDA_ECO57 - Also known as H, letA. Experimental evidence at protein level: Swiss-Prot protein existence level 1. Antitoxin component of a type II toxin-antitoxin (TA) system which inhibits the post-segregational killing (PSK) of plasmid-free cells, also referred to as a plasmid addiction system. Binds to and blocks the activity of CcdB; will also remove bound CcdB protein from the CcdB-GyrA complex by forming a CcdA-CcdB complex, a process termed rejuvenation. Functions as a transcriptional corepressor for the ccdAB operon, repression also requires CcdB (By similarity). From Escherichia coli
  12151..12453   +  CDS            ccdB: CCDB_ECOLI - Also known as G, letB, letD. Experimental evidence at protein level: Swiss-Prot protein existence level 1. Toxic component of a type II toxin-antitoxin (TA) system, functioning in plasmid maintainence. Responsible for the post- segregational killing (PSK) of plasmid-free cells, also referred to as a plasmid addiction system. Half-life of over 2 hours. Cell killing by CcdB is accompanied by filamentation, defects in chromosome and plasmid segregation, defects in cell division, formation of anucleate cells, decreased DNA synthesis and plasmid loss. Interferes with the activity of DN
  12497..12621   -  protein_bind   attR2: mutant version of attR; recombination site for the Gateway® LR reaction LR Clonase™
  12865..13068   -  CDS            SNRPE (fragment): RUXE_HUMAN - Experimental evidence at protein level: Swiss-Prot protein existence level 1. Plays role in pre-mRNA splicing as core component of the SMN- Sm complex that mediates spliceosomal snRNP assembly and as component of the spliceosomal U1, U2, U4 and U5 small nuclear ribonucleoproteins (snRNPs), the building blocks of the spliceosome (PubMed:11991638, PubMed:18984161, PubMed:23246290, PubMed:19325628, PubMed:23333303, PubMed:25555158, PubMed:26912367, PubMed:28502770, PubMed:28781166, PubMed:28076346). Component of both the pre-catalytic spliceosome B complex and activated spliceosome C
  13110..13166   -  CDS            snr-6 (fragment): RUXE_CAEEL - Protein inferred from homology: Swiss-Prot protein existence level 3. Associated with the spliceosome snRNP U1, U2, U4/U6 and U5. From Caenorhabditis elegans.
  15842..15860   -  promoter       T3 promoter: promoter for bacteriophage T3 RNA polymerase
  15903..15925   -  protein_bind   lac operator (fragment): The lac repressor binds to the lac operator to inhibit transcription in E. coli. This inhibition can be relieved by adding lactose or isopropyl-β-D-thiogalactopyranoside (IPTG). lac repressor encoded by lacI
  15929..15959   -  promoter       lac promoter: promoter for the E. coli lac operon
  15974..15995   -  protein_bind   CAP binding site: CAP binding activates transcription in the presence of cAMP. E. coli catabolite activator protein
  16008..16100   -  CDS            lacI (fragment): lac repressor; lacI; The lac repressor binds to the lac operator to inhibit transcription in E. coli. This inhibition can be relieved by adding lactose or isopropyl-β-D-thiogalactopyranoside (IPTG).
  16283..16871   -  rep_origin     ori: high-copy-number ColE1/pMB1/pBR322/pUC origin of replication
  17042..17902   -  CDS            AmpR: β-lactamase; bla; confers resistance to ampicillin, carbenicillin, and related antibiotics
  17903..18007   -  promoter       AmpR promoter: bla
