[The description below was written by a language model from this plasmid's Addgene catalogue record, the feature table of its GenBank file and pLannotate feature annotations shown in this document.]
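Description:
pID3.01B is a Gateway destination vector for making GFP fusion transgenes expressed in the C. elegans germline. Although catalogued as a bacterial expression vector with no named backbone, the feature table of the 18 kb depositor sequence shows pBluescript-type elements: a high-copy ColE1/pUC origin, an f1 origin, an ampicillin resistance gene with its own promoter, lacZα and lac promoter remnants, flanking T7 and T3 promoters, and scattered multiple-cloning-site fragments. A second selectable marker, chloramphenicol acetyltransferase, lies inside the Gateway cassette. Because that cassette also carries the ccdB toxin gene, the unrecombined plasmid can only be maintained in a ccdB-tolerant E. coli strain, as the depositor notes emphasise.

The payload has two parts. One is a genomic unc-119 rescuing fragment, detected as several separate coding fragments consistent with exons. It serves as the worm transformation marker by restoring normal movement to unc-119 mutant animals. The other is described in the record as pie-1 promoter, GFP, Gateway cassette B and pie-1 3' region. The annotation software does not label the pie-1 regulatory sequences, but it does find an Aequorea-derived GFP coding sequence immediately upstream of attR1, followed by the CmR and ccdB genes and attR2. An LR reaction with an entry clone replaces the attR1–attR2 interval with a gene of interest, placing it downstream of GFP so that an N-terminal GFP fusion is presumably produced under pie-1 control. Fragments matching snr-6 downstream of attR2 are probably neighbouring genomic sequence carried along with the pie-1 3' region. The associated publication concerns translational control of NOS-2 in the embryonic germline. The separate 805 bp GenBank record covers only a short stretch around attR2.
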