Addgene plasmid #22720: pID3.01B
Depositing lab: Geraldine Seydoux. Depositing organization: Johns Hopkins University and School of Medicine. Publication: Translational repression restricts expression of the C. elegans Nanos homolog NOS-2 to the embryonic germline. D'Agostino I, Merritt C, Chen PL, Seydoux G, Subramaniam K. Dev Biol. 2006 Apr 1. 292(1):244-52. 10.1016/j.ydbio.2005.11.046 PubMed 16499902.
Backbone
  Vector backbone: n/a
  Backbone size w/o insert (bp): 16320
  Vector type: Bacterial Expression
Growth in bacteria
  Bacterial resistance: Chloramphenicol and Ampicillin, 25 & 100 μg/mL
  Growth temperature: 37°C
  Growth strain: ccdB Survival
  Growth instructions: Use ONLY DB3.1 to transform this plasmid. DH5 alpha does not work (it has a death gene).
  Copy number: Unknown
Gene/Insert
  Gene/Insert name: unc-119 rescuing fragment / pie-1promoter-GFP- gateway destination cassette B -pie-1 3’
  Species: C. elegans (nematode)
  Insert size (bp): 1713
  Cloning method: Gateway Cloning; 5′ cloning site attR1 (unknown if destroyed); 3′ cloning site attR2 (unknown if destroyed)
  Sequencing primers: 5′ n/a
Terms and licenses: Academic/Nonprofit Terms; Industry Terms: Not Available to Industry
Depositor comments: Use ONLY DB3.1 to transform this plasmid. DH5 alpha does not work (it has a death gene).
How to cite: pID3.01B was a gift from Geraldine Seydoux (Addgene plasmid # 22720 ; http://n2t.net/addgene:22720 ; RRID:Addgene_22720)
