LOCUS       Exported 805 bp ds-DNA linear SYN 31-MAY-2021
DEFINITION  synthetic linear DNA
ACCESSION   .
VERSION     .
KEYWORDS    pID3.01B
SOURCE      synthetic DNA construct
  ORGANISM  synthetic DNA construct
REFERENCE   1 (bases 1 to 805)
  AUTHORS   D'Agostino I, Merritt C, Chen PL, Seydoux G, Subramaniam K
  TITLE     Translational repression restricts expression of the C. elegans
            Nanos homolog NOS-2 to the embryonic germline.
  JOURNAL   Dev Biol. 2006 Apr 1. 292(1):244-52.
  PUBMED    16499902
REFERENCE   2 (bases 1 to 805)
  AUTHORS   .
  TITLE     Direct Submission
  JOURNAL   Exported May 31, 2021 from SnapGene Server 1.1.58
            http://www.snapgene.com
FEATURES             Location/Qualifiers
     source          1..805
                     /organism="synthetic DNA construct"
                     /mol_type="other DNA"
     protein_bind    complement(121..245)
                     /gene="mutant version of attR"
                     /label=attR2
                     /bound_moiety="LR Clonase(TM)"
                     /note="recombination site for the Gateway(R) LR reaction"
ORIGIN
        1 tcggggaaga agtggctgat ctcagccacc gcgaaaatga catcaaaaac gccattaacc
       61 tgatgttctg gggaatataa atgtcaggct cccttataca cagccagtct gcaggtcgac
      121 catagtgact ggatatgttg tgttttacag tattatgtag tctgtttttt atgcaaaatc
      181 taatttaata tattgatatt tatatcattt tacgtttctc gttcagcttt cttgtacaaa
      241 gtggttgatc tagtggatcc taattttgcc gtattttcca tattttgttt tgtatattta
      301 tccactcacc ccctctcttt gtcctgtgaa tgaacttgtg ccaaaaaagc caaaaataat
      361 ttactttttt taaagacata ttaaaacttg aaaacttgga acaatacggt gcgaaagcga
      421 aacagagaca gaaaaatgaa caaagagatc cgtgaaaagt gaacgatgat ttaggcttct
      481 tgttgggcgg cgtggatgag agtgatgttg tctcctttga gaagaattct gccgatcttg
      541 ttgcgtccct tcgtcttcat gttcacctcc tcggcttcgt cgaacacgac attcatgaac
      601 tcgtcgaatc cgatgatgta gccctcgaga cggtgggtga catcctcgta caaccagatt
      661 tggacccgag tgcggttttg gagatatctg aaatttggga aattgttttc tactgattag
      721 tgaaaaaata ttacctgaag atgaggttca caggctgaac catcactttg ttgagctttc
      781 tcgtcgacat ttttgcggga tgatc
//
