>Addgene plasmid #22720 | pID3.01B | addgene partial sequence | sequence record 62252 | GFPfusionREV 5'-CTCCACTGACAGAAAATTTG-3'
CATCTAATTCAACAAGAATTGGGACAACTCCAGTGAAAAGTTCTTCTCCTTTACTCATTTTTTCTACCGG
TACCGCCCCCTCGAGGTCGACGGTATCGATAAGCTTGATATCGAATTCCTGCAGCCCGGGGGATCCCATT
TGCTCGGCAATCGGCTTTGTTTGAGCCATCTGGAAAAGAAAATTTGATTTTTAATTGTTTGGGAAACGAA
ATACTGCAAAAAGAAACCTAAAAAGTGATTGTAAAACTGAAAAAACGGCGAGAAATCCATTTTTGCCGCC
GAATTTGGTTACGGTTGGTTTAAAGGCGCATGCCTAAAGTTTTATTTTCGTTGCGGGACTCACAGATTTT
TAAAAACTTTTTCTTTATTTTTTGAAGATTTCTGTGTTTTTTCACTGATTATTTACAAACAAAGCTCAAT
TTTATGAAAGCTTTCAATGTTAAAAAATAAAATTATATTTAATTGAGAAGTGCTCCGTGCTGAATTTGGG
GGCAAAAACTCAATTTATAGCGATTTTTATATAATTTCTTATAAAATAAAATTTTTTCAGATGTTTTGCA
AACGAATTACTGCGAAAAGAAACGTGAAAAGTGATTTTAAAACTGAAAAAACAGCGAGAAATCTTTTTTT
GCCTCCGAATTTGGTTACGGTTGGTTTAAAGGCGCATGCCTCAAGTTGTGCTTTCGTTGCGATACTCACA
GATTTTTAAAAAAACCTTTTTTGA
