>Addgene plasmid #22720 | pID3.01B | addgene partial sequence | sequence record 62575 | GFP_F
CATGGATGAACTATACAAATGCCCGGGGGATCGGTGGAGCTCCACCGGTGGCGGCCGCTCTAGAACTAGA
TCAACAAGTTTGTACAAAAAAGCTGAACGAGAAACGTAAAATGATATAAATATCAATATATTAAATTAGA
TTTTGCATAAAAAACAGACTACATAATACTGTAAAACACAACATATCCAGTCACTATGGCGGCCGCATTA
GGCACCCCAGGCTTTACACTTTATGCTTCCGGCTCGTATAATGTGTGGATTTTGAGTTAGGATCCGTCGA
GATTTTCAGGAGCTAAGGAAGCTAAAATGGAGAAAAAAATCACTGGATATACCACCGTTGATATATCCCA
ATGGCATCGTAAAGAACATTTTGAGGCATTTCAGTCAGTTGCTCAATGTACCTATAACCAGACCGTTCAG
CTGGATATTACGGCCTTTTTAAAGACCGTAAAGAAAAATAAGCACAAGTTTTATCCGGCCTTTATTCACA
TTCTTGCCCGCCTGATGAATGCTCATCCGGAATTCCGTATGGCAATGAAAGACGGTGAGCTGGTGATATG
GGATAGTGTTCACCCTTGTTACACCGTTTTCCATGAGCAAACTGAAACGTTTTCATCGCTCTGGAGTGAA
TACCACGACGATTTCCGGCAGTTTCTACACATATATTCGCAAGATGTGGCGTGTTACGGTGAAAACCTGG
CCTATTTCCCTAAAGGGTTTATTGAGAATATGT
